Addgene plasmid #231660: Flag-ZDHHC12
Purpose: Expresses human ZDHHC12 protein
Depositing lab: Chunhong Ma. Depositing organization: Shandong University. Publication: Palmitoylation of TIM-3 promotes immune exhaustion and restrains antitumor immunity. Zhang Z, Ren C, Xiao R, Ma S, Liu H, Dou Y, Fan Y, Wang S, Zhan P, Gao C, Yue X, Li C, Gao L, Liang X, Wu Z, Ma C. Sci Immunol. 2024 Nov 15;9(101):eadp7302. doi: 10.1126/sciimmunol.adp7302. Epub 2024 Nov 15. PubMed 39546589.
Backbone
  Vector backbone: p3XFLAG-CMV™-7.1
  Vector type: Mammalian Expression
Growth in bacteria
  Bacterial resistance: Ampicillin, 100 μg/mL
  Growth temperature: 37°C
  Growth strain: DH5alpha
  Copy number: Unknown
Gene/Insert
  Gene/Insert name: ZDHHC12
  Species: H. sapiens (human)
  Entrez Gene: ZDHHC12 (a.k.a. DHHC-12, ZNF400)
  Tag / fusion protein: 3×Flag Tag (N terminal on insert)
Terms and licenses: Academic/Nonprofit Terms; Industry Terms: Not Available to Industry
How to cite: Flag-ZDHHC12 was a gift from Chunhong Ma (Addgene plasmid # 231660 ; http://n2t.net/addgene:231660 ; RRID:Addgene_231660)
