[The description below was written by a language model from this plasmid's Addgene catalogue record and pLannotate feature annotations shown in this document.]
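Description:
Flag-ZDHHC12 is a mammalian expression plasmid built on the p3XFLAG-CMV-7.1 backbone that produces human ZDHHC12, a DHHC-family zinc finger palmitoyltransferase, with an N-terminal 3×FLAG tag. The sequenced record is about 5.5 kb. In E. coli it is maintained through a high-copy ColE1/pUC-type origin and selected with ampicillin via the β-lactamase gene and its native promoter. An f1 phage origin is also present, which would allow single-stranded DNA production. Fragments of lacZα and lacI, a lac promoter/operator with CAP site, and a T7 promoter are vector remnants rather than functional parts of the expression cassette.

The payload is driven by the human cytomegalovirus immediate early enhancer and promoter. This is followed by the 3×FLAG coding sequence, which includes an enterokinase cleavage site, and then an open reading frame of roughly 800 bp for ZDHHC12. Transcripts terminate at the human growth hormone polyadenylation signal. The automated annotation labels the insert by similarity to the mouse Zdhhc12 protein entry, whereas the catalogue states the species as human. This probably reflects the best match in the annotation database, but the table alone cannot confirm species. An SV40 enhancer/early promoter lies downstream of the cassette, and no mammalian selection marker is annotated after it, which suggests the plasmid is suited to transient transfection.

The construct allows FLAG-based detection or immunoprecipitation of overexpressed ZDHHC12 in mammalian cells. It was deposited with a study on TIM-3 palmitoylation in immune exhaustion and antitumor immunity.
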