Features (pLannotate 1.2.2; 17 found; start..end, strand, type, name):
      4..158     -  CDS            lacZα (fragment): LacZα fragment of β-galactosidase; lacZ fragment
    318..697     +  enhancer       CMV enhancer: human cytomegalovirus immediate early enhancer
    699..898     +  promoter       CMV promoter: human cytomegalovirus (CMV) immediate early promoter
    931..996     +  CDS            3xFLAG: three tandem FLAG® epitope tags, followed by an enterokinase cleavage site
   1015..1815    +  CDS            Zdhhc12: ZDH12_MOUSE - Experimental evidence at protein level: Swiss-Prot protein existence level 1. Palmitoyltransferase that could catalyze the addition of palmitate onto various protein substrates (PubMed:25025157). Has a palmitoyltransferase activity toward gephyrin/GPHN, regulating its clustering at synapses and its function in gamma-aminobutyric acid receptor clustering (PubMed:25025157). Thereby, indirectly regulates GABAergic synaptic transmission (PubMed:25025157). From Mus musculus (Mouse).
   1838..1856    -  misc_feature   MCS (fragment): pUC18/19 multiple cloning site
   1857..2479    +  polyA_signal   hGH poly(A) signal: human growth hormone polyadenylation signal
   2508..2837    +  promoter       SV40 promoter: SV40 enhancer and early promoter
   2876..2894    -  promoter       T7 promoter: promoter for bacteriophage T7 RNA polymerase
   2932..2948    -  protein_bind   lac operator: The lac repressor binds to the lac operator to inhibit transcription in E. coli. This inhibition can be relieved by adding lactose or isopropyl-β-D-thiogalactopyranoside (IPTG). lac repressor encoded by lacI
   2956..2986    -  promoter       lac promoter: promoter for the E. coli lac operon
   3001..3022    -  protein_bind   CAP binding site: CAP binding activates transcription in the presence of cAMP. E. coli catabolite activator protein
   3035..3127    -  CDS            lacI (fragment): lac repressor; lacI; The lac repressor binds to the lac operator to inhibit transcription in E. coli. This inhibition can be relieved by adding lactose or isopropyl-β-D-thiogalactopyranoside (IPTG).
   3310..3898    -  rep_origin     ori: high-copy-number ColE1/pMB1/pBR322/pUC origin of replication
   4069..4929    -  CDS            AmpR: β-lactamase; bla; confers resistance to ampicillin, carbenicillin, and related antibiotics
   4930..5034    -  promoter       AmpR promoter: bla
   5061..5489    +  rep_origin     f1 ori (sequence partly withheld): f1 bacteriophage origin of replication; arrow indicates direction of (+) strand synthesis
>Addgene plasmid #231660 | Flag-ZDHHC12 | addgene full sequence | sequence record 462851 | Addgene NGS Result
CCATTCGCCATTCAGGCTGCGCAACTGTTGGGAAGGGCGATCGGTGCGGGCCTCTTCGCTATTACGCCAG
CTGGCGAAAGGGGGATGTGCTGCAAGGCGATTAAGTTGGGTAACGCCAGGGTTTTCCCAGTCACGACGTT
GTAAAACGACGGCCAGTGCCAAGCTGATCTATACATTGAATCAATATTGGCAATTAGCCATATTAGTCAT
TGGTTATATAGCATAAATCAATATTGGCTATTGGCCATTGCATACGTTGTATCTATATCATAATATGTAC
ATTTATATTGGCTCATGTCCAATATGACCGCCATGTTGACATTGATTATTGACTAGTTATTAATAGTAAT
CAATTACGGGGTCATTAGTTCATAGCCCATATATGGAGTTCCGCGTTACATAACTTACGGTAAATGGCCC
GCCTGGCTGACCGCCCAACGACCCCCGCCCATTGACGTCAATAATGACGTATGTTCCCATAGTAACGCCA
ATAGGGACTTTCCATTGACGTCAATGGGTGGAGTATTTACGGTAAACTGCCCACTTGGCAGTACATCAAG
TGTATCATATGCCAAGTCCGCCCCCTATTGACGTCAATGACGGTAAATGGCCCGCCTGGCATTATGCCCA
GTACATGACCTTACGGGACTTTCCTACTTGGCAGTACATCTACGTATTAGTCATCGCTATTACCATGGTG
ATGCGGTTTTGGCAGTACACCAATGGGCGTGGATAGCGGTTTGACTCACGGGGATTTCCAAGTCTCCACC
CCATTGACGTCAATGGGAGTTTGTTTTGGCACCAAAATCAACGGGACTTTCCAAAATGTCGTAATAACCC
CGCCCCGTTGACGCAAATGGGCGGTAGGCGTGTACGGTGGGAGGTCTATATAAGCAGAGCTCGTTTAGTG
AACCGTCAGAATTAACCATGGACTACAAAGACCATGACGGTGATTATAAAGATCATGACATCGATTACAA
GGATGACGATGACAAGCTTGCGGCCGCGAATTCAATGGCGCCCTGGGCGCTCCTCAGCCCTGGGGTCCTG
GTGCGGACCGGGCACACCGTGCTGACCTGGGGAATCACGCTGGTGCTCTTCCTGCACGATACCGAGCTGC
GGCAATGGGAGGAGCAGGGGGAGCTGCTCCTGCCCCTCACCTTCCTGCTCCTGGTGCTGGGCTCCCTGCT
GCTCTACCTCGCTGTGTCACTCATGGACCCTGGCTACGTGAATGTGCAGCCCCAGCCTCAGGAGGAGCTC
AAAGAGGAGCAGACAGCCATGGTTCCTCCAGCCATCCCTCTTCGGCGCTGCAGATACTGCCTGGTGCTGC
AGCCCCTGAGGGCTCGGCACTGCCGTGAGTGCCGCCGTTGCGTCCGCCGCTACGACCACCACTGCCCCTG
GATGGAGAACTGTGTGGGAGAGCGCAACCACCCACTCTTTGTGGTCTACCTGGCGCTGCAGCTGGTGGTG
CTTCTGTGGGGCCTGTACCTGGCATGGTCAGGCCTCCGGTTCTTCCAGCCCTGGGGTCTGTGGTTGCGGT
CCAGCGGGCTCCTGTTCGCCACCTTCCTGCTGCTGTCCCTCTTCTCGTTGGTGGCCAGCCTGCTCCTCGT
CTCGCACCTCTACCTGGTGGCCAGCAACACCACCACCTGGGAATTCATCTCCTCACACCGCATCGCCTAT
CTCCGCCAGCGCCCCAGCAACCCCTTCGACCGAGGCCTGACCCGCAACCTGGCCCACTTCTTCTGTGGAT
GGCCCTCAGGGTCCTGGGAGACCCTCTGGGCTGAGGAGGAGGAAGAGGGCAGCAGCCCAGCTGTTTAGAG
ATCTGATATCGGTACCAGTCGACTCTAGAGGATCCCGGGTGGCATCCCTGTGACCCCTCCCCAGTGCCTC
TCCTGGCCCTGGAAGTTGCCACTCCAGTGCCCACCAGCCTTGTCCTAATAAAATTAAGTTGCATCATTTT
GTCTGACTAGGTGTCCTTCTATAATATTATGGGGTGGAGGGGGGTGGTATGGAGCAAGGGGCAAGTTGGG
AAGACAACCTGTAGGGCCTGCGGGGTCTATTGGGAACCAAGCTGGAGTGCAGTGGCACAATCTTGGCTCA
CTGCAATCTCCGCCTCCTGGGTTCAAGCGATTCTCCTGCCTCAGCCTCCCGAGTTGTTGGGATTCCAGGC
ATGCATGACCAGGCTCAGCTAATTTTTGTTTTTTTGGTAGAGACGGGGTTTCACCATATTGGCCAGGCTG
GTCTCCAACTCCTAATCTCAGGTGATCTACCCACCTTGGCCTCCCAAATTGCTGGGATTACAGGCGTGAA
CCACTGCTCCCTTCCCTGTCCTTCTGATTTTAAAATAACTATACCAGCAGGAGGACGTCCAGACACAGCA
TAGGCTACCTGGCCATGCCCAACCGGTGGGACATTTGAGTTGCTTGCTTGGCACTGTCCTCTCATGCGTT
GGGTCCACTCAGTAGATGCCTGTTGAATTGGGTACGCGGCCAGCTTGGCTGTGGAATGTGTGTCAGTTAG
GGTGTGGAAAGTCCCCAGGCTCCCCAGCAGGCAGAAGTATGCAAAGCATGCATCTCAATTAGTCAGCAAC
CAGGTGTGGAAAGTCCCCAGGCTCCCCAGCAGGCAGAAGTATGCAAAGCATGCATCTCAATTAGTCAGCA
ACCATAGTCCCGCCCCTAACTCCGCCCATCCCGCCCCTAACTCCGCCCAGTTCCGCCCATTCTCCGCCCC
ATGGCTGACTAATTTTTTTTATTTATGCAGAGGCCGAGGCCGCCTCGGCCTCTGAGCTATTCCAGAAGTA
GTGAGGAGGCTTTTTTGGAGGCCTAGGCTTTTGCAAAAAGCTCCTCGAGGAACTGAAAAACCAGAAAGTT
AATTCCCTATAGTGAGTCGTATTAAATTCGTAATCATGTCATAGCTGTTTCCTGTGTGAAATTGTTATCC
GCTCACAATTCCACACAACATACGAGCCGGAAGCATAAAGTGTAAAGCCTGGGGTGCCTAATGAGTGAGC
TAACTCACATTAATTGCGTTGCGCTCACTGCCCGCTTTCCAGTCGGGAAACCTGTCGTGCCAGCTGCATT
AATGAATCGGCCAACGCGCGGGGAGAGGCGGTTTGCGTATTGGGCGCTCTTCCGCTTCCTCGCTCACTGA
CTCGCTGCGCTCGGTCGTTCGGCTGCGGCGAGCGGTATCAGCTCACTCAAAGGCGGTAATACGGTTATCC
ACAGAATCAGGGGATAACGCAGGAAAGAACATGTGAGCAAAAGGCCAGCAAAAGGCCAGGAACCGTAAAA
AGGCCGCGTTGCTGGCGTTTTTCCATAGGCTCCGCCCCCCTGACGAGCATCACAAAAATCGACGCTCAAG
TCAGAGGTGGCGAAACCCGACAGGACTATAAAGATACCAGGCGTTTCCCCCTGGAAGCTCCCTCGTGCGC
TCTCCTGTTCCGACCCTGCCGCTTACCGGATACCTGTCCGCCTTTCTCCCTTCGGGAAGCGTGGCGCTTT
CTCATAGCTCACGCTGTAGGTATCTCAGTTCGGTGTAGGTCGTTCGCTCCAAGCTGGGCTGTGTGCACGA
ACCCCCCGTTCAGCCCGACCGCTGCGCCTTATCCGGTAACTATCGTCTTGAGTCCAACCCGGTAAGACAC
GACTTATCGCCACTGGCAGCAGCCACTGGTAACAGGATTAGCAGAGCGAGGTATGTAGGCGGTGCTACAG
AGTTCTTGAAGTGGTGGCCTAACTACGGCTACACTAGAAGAACAGTATTTGGTATCTGCGCTCTGCTGAA
GCCAGTTACCTTCGGAAAAAGAGTTGGTAGCTCTTGATCCGGCAAACAAACCACCGCTGGTAGCGGTGGT
TTTTTTGTTTGCAAGCAGCAGATTACGCGCAGAAAAAAAGGATCTCAAGAAGATCCTTTGATCTTTTCTA
CGGGGTCTGACGCTCAGTGGAACGAAAACTCACGTTAAGGGATTTTGGTCATGAGATTATCAAAAAGGAT
CTTCACCTAGATCCTTTTAAATTAAAAATGAAGTTTTAAATCAATCTAAAGTATATATGAGTAAACTTGG
TCTGACAGTTACCAATGCTTAATCAGTGAGGCACCTATCTCAGCGATCTGTCTATTTCGTTCATCCATAG
TTGCCTGACTCCCCGTCGTGTAGATAACTACGATACGGGAGGGCTTACCATCTGGCCCCAGTGCTGCAAT
GATACCGCGAGACCCACGCTCACCGGCTCCAGATTTATCAGCAATAAACCAGCCAGCCGGAAGGGCCGAG
CGCAGAAGTGGTCCTGCAACTTTATCCGCCTCCATCCAGTCTATTAATTGTTGCCGGGAAGCTAGAGTAA
GTAGTTCGCCAGTTAATAGTTTGCGCAACGTTGTTGCCATTGCTACAGGCATCGTGGTGTCACGCTCGTC
GTTTGGTATGGCTTCATTCAGCTCCGGTTCCCAACGATCAAGGCGAGTTACATGATCCCCCATGTTGTGC
AAAAAAGCGGTTAGCTCCTTCGGTCCTCCGATCGTTGTCAGAAGTAAGTTGGCCGCAGTGTTATCACTCA
TGGTTATGGCAGCACTGCATAATTCTCTTACTGTCATGCCATCCGTAAGATGCTTTTCTGTGACTGGTGA
GTACTCAACCAAGTCATTCTGAGAATAGTGTATGCGGCGACCGAGTTGCTCTTGCCCGGCGTCAATACGG
GATAATACCGCGCCACATAGCAGAACTTTAAAAGTGCTCATCATTGGAAAACGTTCTTCGGGGCGAAAAC
TCTCAAGGATCTTACCGCTGTTGAGATCCAGTTCGATGTAACCCACTCGTGCACCCAACTGATCTTCAGC
ATCTTTTACTTTCACCAGCGTTTCTGGGTGAGCAAAAACAGGAAGGCAAAATGCCGCAAAAAAGGGAATA
AGGGCGACACGGAAATGTTGAATACTCATACTCTTCCTTTTTCAATATTATTGAAGCATTTATCAGGGTT
ATTGTCTCATGAGCGGATACATATTTGAATGTATTTAGAAAAATAAACAAATAGGGGTTCCGCGCACATT
TCCCCGAAAAGTGCCACCTG
[124 nt withheld, positions 5061-5184]
C
[91 nt withheld, positions 5186-5276]
A
[49 nt withheld, positions 5278-5326]
CCTTTGACGTTGGAGTCCACGTTCTTT
[37 nt withheld, positions 5354-5390]
ACCCTATCTCGGTCTATTCTTTTGATTTATAAGGGATTTTGCCGATTTCGGCCTATTGGTTAAAAAATGA
GCTGATTTAACAAAAATTTAACGCGAATTTTAACAAAATATTAACGCTTACAATTT
